>Addgene plasmid #195849 | pLenti HsATP13A3 WT | addgene full sequence | sequence record 388335 | Addgene NGS Result
GGTTTCATTTACTCTAAACCTGTGATTCCTCTGAATTATTTTCATTTTAAAGAAATTGTATTTGTTAAAT
ATGTACTACAAACTTAGTAGTTGGAAGGGCTAATTCACTCCCAAAGAAGACAAGATATCCTTGATCTGTG
GATCTACCACACACAAGGCTACTTCCCTGATTAGCAGAACTACACACCAGGGCCAGGGGTCAGATATCCA
CTGACCTTTGGATGGTGCTACAAGCTAGTACCAGTTGAGCCAGATAAGGTAGAAGAGGCCAATAAAGGAG
AGAACACCAGCTTGTTACACCCTGTGAGCCTGCATGGGATGGATGACCCGGAGAGAGAAGTGTTAGAGTG
GAGGTTTGACAGCCGCCTAGCATTTCATCACGTGGCCCGAGAGCTGCATCCGGAGTACTTCAAGAACTGC
TGATATCGAGCTTGCTACAAGGGACTTTCCGCTGGGGACTTTCCAGGGAGGCGTGGCCTGGGCGGGACTG
GGGAGTGGCGAGCCCTCAGATCCTGCATATAAGCAGCTGCTTTTTGCCTGTACTGGGTCTCTCTGGTTAG
ACCAGATCTGAGCCTGGGAGCTCTCTGGCTAACTAGGGAACCCACTGCTTAAGCCTCAATAAAGCTTGCC
TTGAGTGCTTCAAGTAGTGTGTGCCCGTCTGTTGTGTGACTCTGGTAACTAGAGATCCCTCAGACCCTTT
TAGTCAGTGTGGAAAATCTCTAGCAGTGGCGCCCGAACAGGGACTTGAAAGCGAAAGGGAAACCAGAGGA
GCTCTCTCGACGCAGGACTCGGCTTGCTGAAGCGCGCACGGCAAGAGGCGAGGGGCGGCGACTGGTGAGT
ACGCCAAAAATTTTGACTAGCGGAGGCTAGAAGGAGAGAGATGGGTGCGAGAGCGTCAGTATTAAGCGGG
GGAGAATTAGATCGCGATGGGAAAAAATTCGGTTAAGGCCAGGGGGAAAGAAAAAATATAAATTAAAACA
TATAGTATGGGCAAGCAGGGAGCTAGAACGATTCGCAGTTAATCCTGGCCTGTTAGAAACATCAGAAGGC
TGTAGACAAATACTGGGACAGCTACAACCATCCCTTCAGACAGGATCAGAAGAACTTAGATCATTATATA
ATACAGTAGCAACCCTCTATTGTGTGCATCAAAGGATAGAGATAAAAGACACCAAGGAAGCTTTAGACAA
GATAGAGGAAGAGCAAAACAAAAGTAAGACCACCGCACAGCAAGCGGCCGCTGATCTTCAGACCTGGAGG
AGGAGATATGAGGGACAATTGGAGAAGTGAATTATATAAATATAAAGTAGTAAAAATTGAACCATTAGGA
GTAGCACCCACCAAGGCAAAGAGAAGAGTGGTGCAGAGAGAAAAAAGAGCAGTGGGAATAGGAGCTTTGT
TCCTTGGGTTCTTGGGAGCAGCAGGAAGCACTATGGGCGCAGCGTCAATGACGCTGACGGTACAGGCCAG
ACAATTATTGTCTGGTATAGTGCAGCAGCAGAACAATTTGCTGAGGGCTATTGAGGCGCAACAGCATCTG
TTGCAACTCACAGTCTGGGGCATCAAGCAGCTCCAGGCAAGAATCCTGGCTGTGGAAAGATACCTAAAGG
ATCAACAGCTCCTGGGGATTTGGGGTTGCTCTGGAAAACTCATTTGCACCACTGCTGTGCCTTGGAATGC
TAGTTGGAGTAATAAATCTCTGGAACAGATTTGGAATCACACGACCTGGATGGAGTGGGACAGAGAAATT
AACAATTACACAAGCTTAATACACTCCTTAATTGAAGAATCGCAAAACCAGCAAGAAAAGAATGAACAAG
AATTATTGGAATTAGATAAATGGGCAAGTTTGTGGAATTGGTTTAACATAACAAATTGGCTGTGGTATAT
AAAATTATTCATAATGATAGTAGGAGGCTTGGTAGGTTTAAGAATAGTTTTTGCTGTACTTTCTATAGTG
AATAGAGTTAGGCAGGGATATTCACCATTATCGTTTCAGACCCACCTCCCAACCCCGAGGGGACCCGACA
GGCCCGAAGGAATAGAAGAAGAAGGTGGAGAGAGAGACAGAGACAGATCCATTCGATTAGTGAACGGATC
TCGACGGTATCGCCGAATTCACAAATGGCAGTATTCATCCACAATTTTAAAAGAAAAGGGGGGATTGGGG
GGTACAGTGCAGGGGAAAGAATAGTAGACATAATAGCAACAGACATACAAACTAAAGAATTACAAAAACA
AATTACAAAAATTCAAAATTTTCGGGTTTATTACAGGGACAGCAGAGATCCACTTTGGGGCGATAAGCTT
GGGAGTTCCGCGTTACATAACTTACGGTAAATGGCCCGCCTGGCTGACCGCCCAACGACCCCCGCCCATT
GACGTCAATAATGACGTATGTTCCCATAGTAACGCCAATAGGGACTTTCCATTGACGTCAATGGGTGGAG
TATTTACGGTAAACTGCCCACTTGGCAGTACATCAAGTGTATCATATGCCAAGTACGCCCCCTATTGACG
TCAATGACGGTAAATGGCCCGCCTGGCATTATGCCCAGTACATGACCTTATGGGACTTTCCTACTTGGCA
GTACATCTACGTATTAGTCATCGCTATTACCATGGTGATGCGGTTTTGGCAGTACATCAATGGGCGTGGA
TAGCGGTTTGACTCACGGGGATTTCCAAGTCTCCACCCCATTGACGTCAATGGGAGTTTGTTTTGGCACC
AAAATCAACGGGACTTTCCAAAATGTCGTAACAACTCCGCCCCATTGACGCAAATGGGCGGTAGGCGTGT
ACGGTGGGAGGTCTATATAAGCAGAGCTCGTTTAGTGAACCGTCAGATCGCCTGGAGACGCCATCCACGC
TGTTTTGACCTCCATAGAAGACACCGACTCTAGAGGATCCACCGGTGCCACCATGGACAGGGAAGAAAGG
AAGACCATCAATCAGGGTCAAGAAGATGAAATGGAGATTTATGGTTACAATTTGAGTCGCTGGAAGCTTG
CCATAGTTTCTTTAGGAGTGATTTGCTCTGGTGGGTTTCTCCTCCTCCTCCTCTATTGGATGCCTGAGTG
GCGGGTGAAAGCGACCTGTGTCAGAGCTGCAATTAAAGACTGTGAAGTAGTGCTGCTGAGGACTACTGAT
GAATTCAAAATGTGGTTTTGTGCAAAAATTCGCGTTCTTTCTTTGGAAACTTACCCAGTTTCAAGTCCAA
AATCTATGTCTAATAAGCTTTCAAATGGCCATGCAGTTTGTTTAATTGAGAATCCCACTGAAGAAAATAG
GCACAGGATCAGTAAATATTCACAGACTGAATCACAACAGATTCGTTATTTCACCCACCATAGTGTAAAA
TATTTCTGGAATGATACCATTCACAATTTTGATTTCTTAAAGGGACTGGATGAAGGTGTTTCTTGTACGT
CAATTTATGAAAAGCATAGTGCAGGACTGACAAAGGGGATGCATGCCTACAGAAAACTGCTTTATGGAGT
AAATGAAATTGCTGTAAAAGTGCCTTCTGTTTTTAAGCTTCTAATTAAAGAGGTTCTCAACCCATTTTAC
ATTTTCCAGCTGTTCAGTGTTATACTGTGGAGCACTGATGAATACTATTACTATGCTCTAGCTATTGTGG
TTATGTCCATAGTATCAATCGTAAGCTCACTATATTCCATTAGAAAGCAATATGTTATGTTGCATGACAT
GGTGGCAACTCATAGTACCGTAAGAGTTTCAGTTTGTAGAGTAAATGAAGAAATAGAAGAAATCTTTTCT
ACCGACCTTGTGCCAGGAGATGTCATGGTCATTCCATTAAATGGGACAATAATGCCTTGTGATGCTGTGC
TTATTAATGGTACCTGCATTGTAAACGAAAGCATGTTAACAGGAGAAAGTGTTCCAGTGACAAAGACTAA
TTTGCCAAATCCTTCAGTGGATGTGAAAGGAATAGGAGATGAATTATATAATCCAGAAACACATAAACGA
CATACTTTGTTTTGTGGGACAACTGTTATTCAGACTCGTTTCTACACTGGAGAACTCGTCAAAGCCATAG
TTGTTAGAACAGGATTTAGTACTTCCAAAGGACAGCTTGTTCGTTCCATATTGTATCCCAAACCAACTGA
TTTTAAACTCTACAGAGATGCCTACTTGTTTCTACTATGTCTTGTGGCAGTTGCTGGCATTGGGTTTATC
TACACTATTATTAATAGCATTTTAAATGAGGTACAAGTTGGGGTCATAATTATCGAGTCTCTTGATATTA
TCACAATTACTGTGCCCCCTGCACTTCCTGCTGCAATGACTGCTGGTATTGTGTATGCTCAGAGAAGACT
GAAAAAAATCGGTATTTTCTGTATCAGTCCTCAAAGAATAAATATTTGTGGACAGCTCAATCTTGTTTGC
TTTGACAAGACTGGAACTCTAACTGAAGATGGTTTAGATCTTTGGGGGATTCAACGAGTGGAAAATGCAC
GATTTCTTTCACCAGAAGAAAATGTGTGCAATGAGATGTTGGTAAAATCCCAGTTTGTTGCTTGTATGGC
TACTTGTCATTCACTTACAAAAATTGAAGGAGTGCTCTCTGGTGATCCACTTGATCTGAAAATGTTTGAG
GCTATTGGATGGATTCTGGAAGAAGCAACTGAAGAAGAAACAGCACTTCATAATCGAATTATGCCCACAG
TGGTTCGTCCTCCCAAACAACTGCTTCCTGAATCTACCCCTGCAGGAAACCAAGAAATGGAGCTGTTTGA
ACTTCCAGCTACTTATGAGATAGGAATTGTTCGCCAGTTCCCATTTTCTTCTGCTTTGCAACGTATGAGT
GTGGTTGCCAGGGTGCTGGGGGATAGGAAAATGGACGCCTACATGAAAGGAGCGCCCGAGGCCATTGCCG
GTCTCTGTAAACCTGAAACAGTTCCTGTCGATTTTCAAAACGTTTTGGAAGACTTCACTAAACAGGGCTT
CCGTGTGATTGCTCTTGCACACAGAAAATTGGAGTCAAAACTGACATGGCATAAAGTACAGAATATTAGC
AGAGATGCAATTGAGAACAACATGGATTTTATGGGATTAATTATAATGCAGAACAAATTAAAGCAAGAAA
CCCCTGCAGTACTTGAAGATTTGCATAAAGCCAACATTCGCACCGTCATGGTCACAGGTGACAGTATGTT
GACTGCTGTCTCTGTGGCCAGAGATTGTGGAATGATTCTACCTCAGGATAAAGTGATTATTGCTGAAGCA
TTACCTCCAAAGGATGGGAAAGTTGCCAAAATAAATTGGCATTATGCAGACTCCCTCACGCAGTGCAGTC
ATCCATCAGCAATTGACCCAGAGGCTATTCCGGTTAAATTGGTCCATGATAGCTTAGAGGATCTTCAAAT
GACTCGTTATCATTTTGCAATGAATGGAAAATCATTCTCAGTGATACTGGAGCATTTTCAAGACCTTGTT
CCTAAGTTGATGTTGCATGGCACCGTGTTTGCCCGTATGGCACCTGATCAGAAGACACAGTTGATAGAAG
CATTGCAAAATGTTGATTATTTTGTTGGGATGTGTGGTGATGGCGCAAATGATTGTGGTGCTTTGAAGAG
GGCACACGGAGGCATTTCCTTATCGGAGCTCGAAGCTTCAGTGGCATCTCCCTTTACCTCTAAGACTCCT
AGTATTTCCTGTGTGCCAAACCTTATCAGGGAAGGCCGTGCTGCTTTAATAACTTCCTTCTGTGTGTTTA
AATTCATGGCATTGTACAGCATTATCCAGTACTTCAGTGTTACTCTGCTGTATTCTATCTTAAGTAACCT
AGGAGACTTCCAGTTTCTCTTCATTGATCTGGCAATCATTTTGGTAGTGGTATTTACAATGAGTTTAAAT
CCTGCCTGGAAAGAACTTGTGGCACAAAGACCACCTTCGGGTCTTATATCTGGGGCCCTTCTCTTCTCCG
TTTTGTCTCAGATTATCATCTGCATTGGATTTCAATCTTTGGGTTTTTTTTGGGTCAAACAGCAACCTTG
GTATGAAGTGTGGCATCCAAAATCAGATGCTTGTAATACAACAGGAAGCGGGTTTTGGAATTCTTCACAC
GTAGACAATGAAACCGAACTTGATGAACATAATATACAAAATTATGAAAATACCACAGTGTTTTTTATTT
CCAGTTTTCAGTACCTCATAGTGGCAATTGCCTTTTCAAAAGGAAAACCCTTCAGGCAACCTTGCTACAA
AAATTATTTTTTTGTTTTTTCTGTGATTTTTTTATATATTTTTATATTATTCATCATGTTGTATCCAGTT
GCCTCTGTTGACCAGGTTCTTCAGATAGTGTGTGTACCATATCAGTGGCGTGTAACTATGCTCATCATTG
TTCTTGTCAATGCCTTTGTGTCTATCACAGTGGAGGAGTCAGTGGATCGGTGGGGAAAATGCTGCTTACC
CTGGGCCCTGGGCTGTAGAAAGAAGACACCAAAGGCAAAGTACATGTATCTGGCGCAGGAGCTCTTGGTT
GATCCAGAATGGCCACCAAAACCTCAGACAACCACAGAAGCTAAAGCTTTAGTTAAGGAGAATGGATCAT
GTCAAATCATCACCATAACATAGCTCGAGACTAGTACGCGTGCTCTAGCCCAATTCCGCCCCCTCCCCCC
CCCCTAACGTTACTGGCCGAAGCCGCTTGGAATAAGGCCGGTGTGCGTTTGTCTATATGTTATTTTCCAC
CATATTGCCGTCTTTTGGCAATGTGAGGGCCCGGAAACCTGGCCCTGTCTTCTTGACGAGCATTCCTAGG
GGTCTTTCCCCTCTCGCCAAAGGAATGCAAGGTCTGTTGAATGTCGTGAAGGAAGCAGTTCCTCTGGAAG
CTTCTTGAAGACAAACAACGTCTGTAGCGACCCTTTGCAGGCAGCGGAACCCCCCACCTGGCGACAGGTG
CCTCTGCGGCCAAAAGCCACGTGTATAAGATACACCTGCAAAGGCGGCACAACCCCAGTGCCACGTTGTG
AGTTGGATAGTTGTGGAAAGAGTCAAATGGCTCTCCTCAAGCGTATTCAACAAGGGGCTGAAGGATGCCC
AGAAGGTACCCCATTGTATGGGATCTGATCTGGGGCCTCGGTGCACATGCTTTACATGTGTTTAGTCGAG
GTTAAAAAAACGTCTAGGCCCCCCGAACCACGGGGACGTGGTTTTCCTTTGAAAAACACGATGATAATAT
GGGCACCGAGTACAAGCCCACGGTGCGCCTCGCCACCCGCGACGACGTCCCCCGGGCCGTACGCACCCTC
GCCGCCGCGTTCGCCGACTACCCCGCCACGCGCCACACCGTCGACCCGGACCGCCACATCGAGCGGGTCA
CCGAGCTGCAAGAACTCTTCCTCACGCGCGTCGGGCTCGACATCGGCAAGGTGTGGGTCGCGGACGACGG
CGCCGCGGTGGCGGTCTGGACCACGCCGGAGAGCGTCGAAGCGGGGGCGGTGTTCGCCGAGATCGGCCCG
CGCATGGCCGAGTTGAGCGGTTCCCGGCTGGCCGCGCAGCAACAGATGGAAGGCCTCCTGGCGCCGCACC
GGCCCAAGGAGCCCGCGTGGTTCCTGGCCACCGTCGGCGTCTCGCCCGACCACCAGGGCAAGGGTCTGGG
CAGCGCCGTCGTGCTCCCCGGAGTGGAGGCGGCCGAGCGCGCCGGGGTGCCCGCCTTCCTGGAGACCTCC
GCGCCCCGCAACCTCCCCTTCTACGAGCGGCTCGGCTTCACCGTCACCGCCGACGTCGAGGTGCCCGAAG
GACCGCGCACCTGGTGCATGACCCGCAAGCCCGGTGCCTGAGGCGCGTTGAATTCCCGATAATCAACCTC
TGGATTACAAAATTTGTGAAAGATTGACTGGTATTCTTAACTATGTTGCTCCTTTTACGCTATGTGGATA
CGCTGCTTTAATGCCTTTGTATCATGCTATTGCTTCCCGTATGGCTTTCATTTTCTCCTCCTTGTATAAA
TCCTGGTTGCTGTCTCTTTATGAGGAGTTGTGGCCCGTTGTCAGGCAACGTGGCGTGGTGTGCACTGTGT
TTGCTGACGCAACCCCCACTGGTTGGGGCATTGCCACCACCTGTCAGCTCCTTTCCGGGACTTTCGCTTT
CCCCCTCCCTATTGCCACGGCGGAACTCATCGCCGCCTGCCTTGCCCGCTGCTGGACAGGGGCTCGGCTG
TTGGGCACTGACAATTCCGTGGTGTTGTCGGGGAAGCTGACGTCCTTTCCATGGCTGCTCGCCTGTGTTG
CCACCTGGATTCTGCGCGGGACGTCCTTCTGCTACGTCCCTTCGGCCCTCAATCCAGCGGACCTTCCTTC
CCGCGGCCTGCTGCCGGCTCTGCGGCCTCTTCCGCGTCTTCGCCTTCGCCCTCAGACGAGTCGGATCTCC
CTTTGGGCCGCCTCCCCGCATCGGGAATTCTGTCGACTGGTACCTTTAAGACCAATGACTTACAAGGCAG
CTGTAGATCTTAGCCACTTTTTAAAAGAAAAGGGGGGACTGGAAGGGCTAATTCACTCCCAACGAAGACA
AAATCGTCGAGAGATGCTGCATATAAGCAGCTGCTTTTTGCTTGTACTGGGTCTCTCTGGTTAGACCAGA
TCTGAGCCTGGGAGCTCTCTGGCTAACTAGGGAACCCACTGCTTAAGCCTCAATAAAGCTTGCCTTGAGT
GCTTCAAGTAGTGTGTGCCCGTCTGTTGTGTGACTCTGGTAACTAGAGATCCCTCAGACCCTTTTAGTCA
GTGTGGAAAATCTCTAGCAGTAGTAGTTCATGTCATCTTATTATTCAGTATTTATAACTTGCAAAGAAAT
GAATATCAGAGAGTGAGAGGCCTTGACATTATAATAGATTTAGCAGGAATTGAACTAGGAGTGGAGCACA
CAGGCAAAGCTGCAGAAGTACTTGGAAGAAGCCACCAGAGATACTCACGATTCTGCACATACCTGGCTAA
TCCCAGATCCTAAGGATTACATTAAGTTTACTAACATTTATATAATGATTTATAGTTTAAAGTATAAACT
TATCTAATTTACTATTCTGACAGATATTAATTAATCCTCAAATATCATAAGAGATGATTACTATTATCCC
CATTTAACACAAGAGGAAACTGAGAGGGAAAGATGTTGAAGTAATTTTCCCACAATTACAGCATCCGTTA
GTTACGACTCTATGATCTTCTGACACAAATTCCATTTACTCCTCACCCTATGACTCAGTCGAATATATCA
AAGTTATGGACATTATGCTAAGTAACAAATTACCCTTTTATATAGTAAATACTGAGTAGATTGAGAGAAG
AAATTGTTTGCAAACCTGAATAGCTTCAAGAAGAAGAGAAGTGAGGATAAGAATAACAGTTGTCATTTAA
CAAGTTTTAACAAGTAACTTGGTTAGAAAGGGATTCAAATGCATAAAGCAAGGGATAAATTTTTCTGGCA
ACAAGACTATACAATATAACCTTAAATATGACTTCAAATAATTGTTGGAACTTGATAAAACTAATTAAAT
ATTATTGAAGATTATCAATATTATAAATGTAATTTACTTTTAAAAAGGGAACATAGAAATGTGTATCATT
AGAGTAGAAAACAATCCTTATTATCACAATTTGTCAAAACAAGTTTGTTATTAACACAAGTAGAATACTG
CATTCAATTAAGTTGACTGCAGATTTTGTGTTTTGTTAAAATTAGAAAGAGATAACAACAATTTGAATTA
TTGAAAGTAACATGTAAATAGTTCTACATACGTTCTTTTGACATCTTGTTCAATCATTGATCGAAGTTCT
TTATCTTGGAAGAATTTGTTCCAAAGACTCTGAAATAAGGAAAACAATCTATTATATAGTCTCACACCTT
TGTTTTACTTTTAGTGATTTCAATTTAATAATGTAAATGGTTAAAATTTATTCTTCTCTGAGATCATTTC
ACATTGCAGATAGAAAACCTGAGACTGGGGTAATTTTTATTAAAATCTAATTTAATCTCAGAAACACATC
TTTATTCTAACATCAATTTTTCCAGTTTGATATTATCATATAAAGTCAGCCTTCCTCATCTGCAGGTTCC
ACAACAAAAATCCAACCAACTGTGGATCAAAAATATTGGGAAAAAATTAAAAATAGCAATACAACAATAA
AAAAATACAAATCAGAAAAACAGCACAGTATAACAACTTTATTTAGCATTTACAATCTATTAGGTATTAT
AAGTAATCTAGCCAGATCCTCTACGCCGGACGCATCGTGGCCGGCATCACCGGCGCCACAGGTGCGGTTG
CTGGCGCCTATATCGCCGACATCACCGATGGGGAAGATCGGGCTCGCCACTTCGGGCTCATGAGCGCTTG
TTTCGGCGTGGGTATGGTGGCAGGCCCCGTGGCCGGGGGACTGTTGGGCGCCATCTCCTTGCATGCACCA
TTCCTTGCGGCGGCGGTGCTCAACGGCCTCAACCTACTACTGGGCTGCTTCCTAATGCAGGAGTCGCATA
AGGGAGAGCGTCGAATGGTGCACTCTCAGTACAATCTGCTCTGATGCCGCATAGTTAAGCCAGCCCCGAC
ACCCGCCAACACCCGCTGACGCGCCCTGACGGGCTTGTCTGCTCCCGGCATCCGCTTACAGACAAGCTGT
GACCGTCTCCGGGAGCTGCATGTGTCAGAGGTTTTCACCGTCATCACCGAAACGCGCGAGACGAAAGGGC
CTCGTGATACGCCTATTTTTATAGGTTAATGTCATGATAATAATGGTTTCTTAGACGTCAGGTGGCACTT
TTCGGGGAAATGTGCGCGGAACCCCTATTTGTTTATTTTTCTAAATACATTCAAATATGTATCCGCTCAT
GAGACAATAACCCTGATAAATGCTTCAATAATATTGAAAAAGGAAGAGTATGAGTATTCAACATTTCCGT
GTCGCCCTTATTCCCTTTTTTGCGGCATTTTGCCTTCCTGTTTTTGCTCACCCAGAAACGCTGGTGAAAG
TAAAAGATGCTGAAGATCAGTTGGGTGCACGAGTGGGTTACATCGAACTGGATCTCAACAGCGGTAAGAT
CCTTGAGAGTTTTCGCCCCGAAGAACGTTTTCCAATGATGAGCACTTTTAAAGTTCTGCTATGTGGCGCG
GTATTATCCCGTATTGACGCCGGGCAAGAGCAACTCGGTCGCCGCATACACTATTCTCAGAATGACTTGG
TTGAGTACTCACCAGTCACAGAAAAGCATCTTACGGATGGCATGACAGTAAGAGAATTATGCAGTGCTGC
CATAACCATGAGTGATAACACTGCGGCCAACTTACTTCTGACAACGATCGGAGGACCGAAGGAGCTAACC
GCTTTTTTGCACAACATGGGGGATCATGTAACTCGCCTTGATCGTTGGGAACCGGAGCTGAATGAAGCCA
TACCAAACGACGAGCGTGACACCACGATGCCTGTAGCAATGGCAACAACGTTGCGCAAACTATTAACTGG
CGAACTACTTACTCTAGCTTCCCGGCAACAATTAATAGACTGGATGGAGGCGGATAAAGTTGCAGGACCA
CTTCTGCGCTCGGCCCTTCCGGCTGGCTGGTTTATTGCTGATAAATCTGGAGCCGGTGAGCGTGGGTCTC
GCGGTATCATTGCAGCACTGGGGCCAGATGGTAAGCCCTCCCGTATCGTAGTTATCTACACGACGGGGAG
TCAGGCAACTATGGATGAACGAAATAGACAGATCGCTGAGATAGGTGCCTCACTGATTAAGCATTGGTAA
CTGTCAGACCAAGTTTACTCATATATACTTTAGATTGATTTAAAACTTCATTTTTAATTTAAAAGGATCT
AGGTGAAGATCCTTTTTGATAATCTCATGACCAAAATCCCTTAACGTGAGTTTTCGTTCCACTGAGCGTC
AGACCCCGTAGAAAAGATCAAAGGATCTTCTTGAGATCCTTTTTTTCTGCGCGTAATCTGCTGCTTGCAA
ACAAAAAAACCACCGCTACCAGCGGTGGTTTGTTTGCCGGATCAAGAGCTACCAACTCTTTTTCCGAAGG
TAACTGGCTTCAGCAGAGCGCAGATACCAAATACTGTTCTTCTAGTGTAGCCGTAGTTAGGCCACCACTT
CAAGAACTCTGTAGCACCGCCTACATACCTCGCTCTGCTAATCCTGTTACCAGTGGCTGCTGCCAGTGGC
GATAAGTCGTGTCTTACCGGGTTGGACTCAAGACGATAGTTACCGGATAAGGCGCAGCGGTCGGGCTGAA
CGGGGGGTTCGTGCACACAGCCCAGCTTGGAGCGAACGACCTACACCGAACTGAGATACCTACAGCGTGA
GCTATGAGAAAGCGCCACGCTTCCCGAAGGGAGAAAGGCGGACAGGTATCCGGTAAGCGGCAGGGTCGGA
ACAGGAGAGCGCACGAGGGAGCTTCCAGGGGGAAACGCCTGGTATCTTTATAGTCCTGTCGGGTTTCGCC
ACCTCTGACTTGAGCGTCGATTTTTGTGATGCTCGTCAGGGGGGCGGAGCCTATGGAAAAACGCCAGCAA
CGCGGCCTTTTTACGGTTCCTGGCCTTTTGCTGGCCTTTTGCTCACATGTTCTTTCCTGCGTTATCCCCT
GATTCTGTGGATAACCGTATTACCGCCTTTGAGTGAGCTGATACCGCTCGCCGCAGCCGAACGACCGAGC
GCAGCGAGTCAGTGAGCGAGGAAGCGGAAGAGCGCCCAATACGCAAACCGCCTCTCCCCGCGCGTTGGCC
GATTCATTAATGCAGCTGTGGAATGTGTGTCAGTTAGGGTGTGGAAAGTCCCCAGGCTCCCCAGCAGGCA
GAAGTATGCAAAGCATGCATCTCAATTAGTCAGCAACCAGGTGTGGAAAGTCCCCAGGCTCCCCAGCAGG
CAGAAGTATGCAAAGCATGCATCTCAATTAGTCAGCAACCATAGTCCCGCCCCTAACTCCGCCCATCCCG
CCCCTAACTCCGCCCAGTTCCGCCCATTCTCCGCCCCATGGCTGACTAATTTTTTTTATTTATGCAGAGG
CCGAGGCCGCCTCGGCCTCTGAGCTATTCCAGAAGTAGTGAGGAGGCTTTTTTGGAGGCCTAGGCTTTTG
CAAAAAGCTTGGACACAAGACAGGCTTGCGAGATATGTTTGAGAATACCACTTTATCCCGCGTCAGGGAG
AGGCAGTGCGTAAAAAGACGCGGACTCATGTGAAATACTGGTTTTTAGTGCGCCAGATCTCTATAATCTC
GCGCAACCTATTTTCCCCTCGAACACTTTTTAAGCCGTAGATAAACAGGCTGGGACACTTCACATGAGCG
AAAAATACATCGTCACCTGGGACATGTTGCAGATCCATGCACGTAAACTCGCAAGCCGACTGATGCCTTC
TGAACAATGGAAAGGCATTATTGCCGTAAGCCGTGGCGGTCTGTACCGGGTGCGTTACTGGCGCGTGAAC
TGGGTATTCGTCATGTCGATACCGTTTGTATTTCCAGCTACGATCACGACAACCAGCGCGAGCTTAAAGT
GCTGAAACGCGCAGAAGGCGATGGCGAAGGCTTCATCGTTATTGATGACCTGGTGGATACCGGTGGTACT
GCGGTTGCGATTCGTGAAATGTATCCAAAAGCGCACTTTGTCACCATCTTCGCAAAACCGGCTGGTCGTC
CGCTGGTTGATGACTATGTTGTTGATATCCCGCAAGATACCTGGATTGAACAGCCGTGGGATATGGGCGT
CGTATTCGTCCCGCCAATCTCCGGTCGCTAATCTTTTCAACGCCTGGCACTGCCGGGCGTTGTTCTTTTT
AACTTCAGGCGGGTTACAATAGTTTCCAGTAAGTATTCTGGAGGCTGCATCCATGACACAGGCAAACCTG
AGCGAAACCCTGTTCAAACCCCGCTTTAAACATCCTGAAACCTCGACGCTAGTCCGCCGCTTTAATCACG
GCGCACAACCGCCTGTGCAGTCGGCCCTTGATGGTAAAACCATCCCTCACTGGTATCGCATGATTAACCG
TCTGATGTGGATCTGGCGCGGCATTGACCCACGCGAAATCCTCGACGTCCAGGCACGTATTGTGATGAGC
GATGCCGAACGTACCGACGATGATTTATACGATACGGTGATTGGCTACCGTGGCGGCAACTGGATTTATG
AGTGGGCCCCGGATCTTTGTGAAGGAACCTTACTTCTGTGGTGTGACATAATTGGACAAACTACCTACAG
AGATTTAAAGCTCTAAGGTAAATATAAAATTTTTAAGTGTATAATGTGTTAAACTACTGATTCTAATTGT
TTGTGTATTTTAGATTCCAACCTATGGAACTGATGAATGGGAGCAGTGGTGGAATGCCTTTAATGAGGAA
AACCTGTTTTGCTCAGAAGAAATGCCATCTAGTGATGATGAGGCTACTGCTGACTCTCAACATTCTACTC
CTCCAAAAAAGAAGAGAAAGGTAGAAGACCCCAAGGACTTTCCTTCAGAATTGCTAAGTTTTTTGAGTCA
TGCTGTGTTTAGTAATAGAACTCTTGCTTGCTTTGCTATTTACACCACAAAGGAAAAAGCTGCACTGCTA
TACAAGAAAATTATGGAAAAATATTCTGTAACCTTTATAAGTAGGCATAACAGTTATAATCATAACATAC
TGTTTTTTCTTACTCCACACAGGCATAGAGTGTCTGCTATTAATAACTATGCTCAAAAATTGTGTACCTT
TAGCTTTTTAATTTGTAAAGGGGTTAATAAGGAATATTTGATGTATAGTGCCTTGACTAGAGATCATAAT
CAGCCATACCACATTTGTAGAGGTTTTACTTGCTTTAAAAAACCTCCCACACCTCCCCCTGAACCTGAAA
CATAAAATGAATGCAATTGTTGTTGTTAACTTGTTTATTGCAGCTTATAATGGTTACAAATAAAGCAATA
GCATCACAAATTTCACAAATAAAGCATTTTTTTCACTGCATTCTAGTTGTGGTTTGTCCAAACTCATCAA
TGTATCTTATCATGTCTGGATCAACTGGATAACTCAAGCTAACCAAAATCATCCCAAACTTCCCACCCCA
TACCCTATTACCACTGCCAATTACCTGT
Features (pLannotate 1.2.2; 32 found; start..end, strand, type, name):
     91..420     +  CDS            nef (fragment): NEF_HV1BR - Experimental evidence at protein level: Swiss-Prot protein existence level 1. Extracellular Nef protein targets CD4(+) T-lymphocytes for apoptosis by interacting with CXCR4 surface receptors (PubMed:14990729). From Human immunodeficiency virus type 1 group M subtype B (isolate BRU/LAI) (HIV-1).
    468..725     +  LTR            5' LTR (truncated): truncated 5' long terminal repeat (LTR) from HIV-1
    772..897     +  misc_feature   HIV-1 Ψ: packaging signal of human immunodeficiency virus type 1
    881..1244    +  CDS            HIV-1 gag (fragment): gag protein from human immunodeficiency virus 1; gag
   1390..1623    +  misc_feature   RRE: The Rev response element (RRE) of HIV-1 allows for Rev-dependent mRNA export from the nucleus to the cytoplasm.
   2000..2100    +  CDS            Rev (fragment): human immunodeficiency virus 1 (HIV-1) Rev protein; rev; enhances nuclear export of unspliced and incompletely spliced viral mRNAs
   2145..2262    +  misc_feature   cPPT/CTS: central polypurine tract and central termination sequence of HIV-1
   2321..2624    +  enhancer       CMV enhancer: human cytomegalovirus immediate early enhancer
   2625..2828    +  promoter       CMV promoter: human cytomegalovirus (CMV) immediate early promoter
   2923..6600    +  CDS            ATP13A3: AT133_HUMAN - Also known as AFURS1 From Homo sapiens (Human).
   6745..7207    +  misc_feature   IRES: internal ribosome entry site (IRES) of the encephalomyocarditis virus (EMCV)
   7215..7811    +  CDS            PuroR: puromycin N-acetyltransferase; pac from Streptomyces alboniger; confers resistance to puromycin
   7831..8419    +  misc_feature   WPRE: woodchuck hepatitis virus posttranscriptional regulatory element
   8440..8544    +  CDS            nef (fragment): NEF_HV1LA - Experimental evidence at protein level: Swiss-Prot protein existence level 1. Extracellular Nef protein targets CD4(+) T-lymphocytes for apoptosis by interacting with CXCR4 surface receptors. From Human immunodeficiency virus type 1 group M subtype B (isolate Lai) (HIV-1).
   8589..8769    +  LTR            5' LTR (truncated): truncated 5' long terminal repeat (LTR) from HIV-1
   9731..9829    -  CDS            TBC1D5 (fragment): TBCD5_HUMAN - Also known as KIAA0210. Experimental evidence at protein level: Swiss-Prot protein existence level 1. May act as a GTPase-activating protein (GAP) for Rab family protein(s). May act as a GAP for RAB7A. Can displace RAB7A and retromer CSC subcomplex from the endosomal membrane to the cytosol; at least retromer displacement seems to require its catalytic activity (PubMed:19531583, PubMed:20923837). Required for retrograde transport of cargo proteins from endosomes to the trans-Golgi network (TGN); the function seems to require its catalytic activity. Involved in regulation of autop
  10235..10514   +  CDS            TcR (fragment): tetracycline efflux protein; tet; confers resistance to tetracycline
  10515..10563   -  misc_feature   bom (fragment): basis of mobility region from pBR322
  10665..10700   -  CDS            rop (fragment): Rop protein, which maintains plasmids at low copy number; rop
  10795..10899   +  promoter       AmpR promoter: bla
  10900..11760   +  CDS            AmpR: β-lactamase; bla; confers resistance to ampicillin, carbenicillin, and related antibiotics
  11931..12519   +  rep_origin     ori: high-copy-number ColE1/pMB1/pBR322/pUC origin of replication
  12702..12758   +  CDS            lacI (fragment): lac repressor; lacI; The lac repressor binds to the lac operator to inhibit transcription in E. coli. This inhibition can be relieved by adding lactose or isopropyl-β-D-thiogalactopyranoside (IPTG).
  12765..13094   +  promoter       SV40 promoter: SV40 enhancer and early promoter
  13294..13413   +  CDS            gpt (fragment): XGPT_ECOLI - Also known as gpp, gxu. Experimental evidence at protein level: Swiss-Prot protein existence level 1. Purine salvage pathway enzyme that catalyzes the transfer of the ribosyl-5-phosphate group from 5-phospho-alpha-D-ribose 1- diphosphate (PRPP) to the N9 position of the 6-oxopurines guanine and xanthine to form the corresponding ribonucleotides GMP (guanosine 5'- monophosphate) and XMP (xanthosine 5'-monophosphate), with the release of PPi. To a lesser extent, also acts on hypoxanthine (PubMed:9100006, PubMed:3886014). Does not ribophosphorylate adenine (PubMed:3886014). From Esch
  13413..13748   +  CDS            gpt (fragment): XGPT_ECOLI - Also known as gpp, gxu. Experimental evidence at protein level: Swiss-Prot protein existence level 1. Purine salvage pathway enzyme that catalyzes the transfer of the ribosyl-5-phosphate group from 5-phospho-alpha-D-ribose 1- diphosphate (PRPP) to the N9 position of the 6-oxopurines guanine and xanthine to form the corresponding ribonucleotides GMP (guanosine 5'- monophosphate) and XMP (xanthosine 5'-monophosphate), with the release of PPi. To a lesser extent, also acts on hypoxanthine (PubMed:9100006, PubMed:3886014). Does not ribophosphorylate adenine (PubMed:3886014). From Esch
  13843..14148   +  CDS            frsA (fragment): FRSA_ECOLI - Also known as yafA. Experimental evidence at protein level: Swiss-Prot protein existence level 1. Catalyzes the hydrolysis of esters (PubMed:15808744). Displays esterase activity toward pNP-butyrate (PubMed:15808744). May stimulate mixed-acid fermentation by acting as a fermentation/respiration switch that down-regulates respiration and up- regulates fermentation rates (PubMed:15169777). From Escherichia coli (strain K12).
  14152..14226   +  CDS            small t antigen (fragment): SV40 (simian virus 40) small t antigen
  14228..14293   +  intron         small t intron: SV40 (simian virus 40) small t antigen intron
  14423..14443   +  CDS            SV40 NLS: nuclear localization signal of SV40 (simian virus 40) large T antigen
  14762..14845   +  CDS            large T antigen (fragment): large T antigen from SV40 (simian virus 40)
  14868..15002   +  polyA_signal   SV40 poly(A) signal: SV40 polyadenylation signal
