[The description below was written by a language model from this plasmid's Addgene catalogue record and pLannotate feature annotations shown in this document.]
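Description:
pLenti HsATP13A3 WT is an HIV-1-based lentiviral transfer plasmid of about 15.1 kb for expressing human ATP13A3 (also called AFURS1 or PPH5) in mammalian cells. It is propagated in E. coli through a ColE1/pUC-type origin and selected with ampicillin via the β-lactamase gene. The backbone also carries pBR322 remnants (fragments of the tetracycline resistance gene, bom and rop). An SV40 promoter region follows, with gpt fragments, the small t intron and an SV40 polyadenylation signal. These appear to be vestiges of older vector ancestry rather than functional parts of the payload.

The viral segment lies between two annotated truncated HIV-1 LTRs. It contains the Ψ packaging signal with an adjoining gag fragment, the Rev response element for Rev-dependent nuclear export of the genomic RNA, and the cPPT/CTS element, which aids nuclear import of the reverse-transcribed genome. Within it, the CMV enhancer and immediate-early promoter drive the roughly 3.7 kb ATP13A3 coding sequence, cloned between BamHI and MluI sites. An EMCV IRES then allows puromycin N-acetyltransferase to be translated from the same transcript, so puromycin resistance is linked to transgene expression. A WPRE downstream enhances transcript stability and expression.

The stated purpose and the name describe a wild-type construct, yet the catalogue's mutation field lists several substitutions (D498N, L956P, M850I, V855M, R858H, L675V). The record does not explain this discrepancy; the list may refer to a related variant series rather than to this plasmid. The associated work concerns the activity of ATP13A2 and ATP13A3 in the mammalian polyamine transport system, so the vector probably serves to make stably transduced, puromycin-selected cell lines overexpressing the transporter.
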