Addgene plasmid #195849: pLenti HsATP13A3 WT
Purpose: Expresses wild-type Homo sapiens ATP13A3
Depositing lab: Veerle Baekelandt. Depositing organization: Katholieke Universiteit Leuven. Publication: Novel Green Fluorescent Polyamines to Analyze ATP13A2 and ATP13A3 Activity in the Mammalian Polyamine Transport System. Houdou M, Jacobs N, Coene J, Azfar M, Vanhoutte R, Van den Haute C, Eggermont J, Daniels V, Verhelst SHL, Vangheluwe P. Biomolecules. 2023 Feb 9;13(2):337. doi: 10.3390/biom13020337. PubMed 36830711.
Backbone
  Vector backbone: lentiviral transferplasmid
  Backbone manufacturer: Didier Trono
  Backbone size w/o insert (bp): 11397
  Total vector size (bp): 15078
  Vector type: Lentiviral
  Selectable markers: Puromycin
Growth in bacteria
  Bacterial resistance: Ampicillin, 100 μg/mL
  Growth temperature: 37°C
  Growth strain: NEB Stable
  Copy number: Unknown
Gene/Insert
  Gene/Insert name: ATPase 13A3 (alt names: PPH5; AFURS1)
  Species: H. sapiens (human)
  Insert size (bp): 3681
  Mutation: D498N, L956P, M850I, V855M, R858H, L675V
  Entrez Gene: ATP13A3 (a.k.a. AFURS1, PPH5)
  Promoter: CMV
  Cloning method: Restriction Enzyme; 5′ cloning site BamHI (not destroyed); 3′ cloning site MluI (not destroyed)
  Sequencing primers: 5′ GCAAATGGGCGGTAGGCGT; 3′ CAGACCTTGCATTCCTTTGG
Terms and licenses: Academic/Nonprofit Terms; Industry Terms: Not Available to Industry
How to cite: pLenti HsATP13A3 WT was a gift from Veerle Baekelandt (Addgene plasmid # 195849 ; http://n2t.net/addgene:195849 ; RRID:Addgene_195849)
